>Addgene plasmid #144937 | TFORF3461 | addgene full sequence | sequence record 404494 | Addgene NGS Result
TTAATGTAGTCTTATGCAATACTCTTGTAGTCTTGCAACATGGTAACGATGAGTTAGCAACATGCCTTAC
AAGGAGAGAAAAAGCACCGTGCATGCCGATTGGTGGAAGTAAGGTGGTACGATCGTGCCTTATTAGGAAG
GCAACAGACGGGTCTGACATGGATTGGACGAACCACTGAATTGCCGCATTGCAGAGATATTGTATTTAAG
TGCCTAGCTCGATACATAAACGGGTCTCTCTGGTTAGACCAGATCTGAGCCTGGGAGCTCTCTGGCTAAC
TAGGGAACCCACTGCTTAAGCCTCAATAAAGCTTGCCTTGAGTGCTTCAAGTAGTGTGTGCCCGTCTGTT
GTGTGACTCTGGTAACTAGAGATCCCTCAGACCCTTTTAGTCAGTGTGGAAAATCTCTAGCAGTGGCGCC
CGAACAGGGACTTGAAAGCGAAAGGGAAACCAGAGGAGCTCTCTCGACGCAGGACTCGGCTTGCTGAAGC
GCGCACGGCAAGAGGCGAGGGGCGGCGACTGGTGAGTACGCCAAAAATTTTGACTAGCGGAGGCTAGAAG
GAGAGAGATGGGTGCGAGAGCGTCAGTATTAAGCGGGGGAGAATTAGATCGCGATGGGAAAAAATTCGGT
TAAGGCCAGGGGGAAAGAAAAAATATAAATTAAAACATATAGTATGGGCAAGCAGGGAGCTAGAACGATT
CGCAGTTAATCCTGGCCTGTTAGAAACATCAGAAGGCTGTAGACAAATACTGGGACAGCTACAACCATCC
CTTCAGACAGGATCAGAAGAACTTAGATCATTATATAATACAGTAGCAACCCTCTATTGTGTGCATCAAA
GGATAGAGATAAAAGACACCAAGGAAGCTTTAGACAAGATAGAGGAAGAGCAAAACAAAAGTAAGACCAC
CGCACAGCAAGCGGCCGCTGATCTTCAGACCTGGAGGAGGAGATATGAGGGACAATTGGAGAAGTGAATT
ATATAAATATAAAGTAGTAAAAATTGAACCATTAGGAGTAGCACCCACCAAGGCAAAGAGAAGAGTGGTG
CAGAGAGAAAAAAGAGCAGTGGGAATAGGAGCTTTGTTCCTTGGGTTCTTGGGAGCAGCAGGAAGCACTA
TGGGCGCAGCGTCAATGACGCTGACGGTACAGGCCAGACAATTATTGTCTGGTATAGTGCAGCAGCAGAA
CAATTTGCTGAGGGCTATTGAGGCGCAACAGCATCTGTTGCAACTCACAGTCTGGGGCATCAAGCAGCTC
CAGGCAAGAATCCTGGCTGTGGAAAGATACCTAAAGGATCAACAGCTCCTGGGGATTTGGGGTTGCTCTG
GAAAACTCATTTGCACCACTGCTGTGCCTTGGAATGCTAGTTGGAGTAATAAATCTCTGGAACAGATTTG
GAATCACACGACCTGGATGGAGTGGGACAGAGAAATTAACAATTACACAAGCTTAATACACTCCTTAATT
GAAGAATCGCAAAACCAGCAAGAAAAGAATGAACAAGAATTATTGGAATTAGATAAATGGGCAAGTTTGT
GGAATTGGTTTAACATAACAAATTGGCTGTGGTATATAAAATTATTCATAATGATAGTAGGAGGCTTGGT
AGGTTTAAGAATAGTTTTTGCTGTACTTTCTATAGTGAATAGAGTTAGGCAGGGATATTCACCATTATCG
TTTCAGACCCACCTCCCAACCCCGAGGGGACCCATGCATTGCATCTCAATTAGTCAGCAACCAGGTGTGG
AAAGTCCCCAGGCTCCCCAGCAGGCAGAAGTATGCAAAGCATGCGTCTCAATTAGTCAGCAACCATAGTC
CCGCCCCTAACTCCGCCCATCCCGCCCCTAACTCCGCCCAGTTCCGCCCATTCTCCGCCCCATGGCTGAC
TAATTTTTTTTATTTATGCAGAGGCCGAGGCCGCCTCGGCCTCTGAGCTATTCCAGAAGTAGTGAGGAGG
CTTTTTTGGAGGCCTAGGCTTTTGCAAAAAGCTTTCTAGAGGTACCACCGGAGCTTACCATGACCGAGTA
CAAGCCCACGGTGCGCCTCGCCACCCGCGACGACGTCCCCAGGGCCGTACGCACCCTCGCCGCCGCGTTC
GCCGACTACCCCGCCACGCGCCACACCGTCGATCCGGACCGCCACATCGAGCGGGTCACCGAGCTGCAAG
AACTCTTCCTCACGCGCGTCGGGCTCGACATCGGCAAGGTGTGGGTCGCGGACGACGGCGCCGCCGTGGC
GGTCTGGACCACGCCGGAGAGCGTCGAAGCGGGGGCGGTGTTCGCCGAGATCGGCCCGCGCATGGCCGAG
TTGAGCGGTTCCCGGCTGGCCGCGCAGCAACAGATGGAAGGCCTCCTGGCGCCGCACCGGCCCAAGGAGC
CCGCGTGGTTCCTGGCCACCGTCGGCGTCTCGCCCGACCACCAGGGCAAGGGTCTGGGCAGCGCCGTCGT
GCTCCCCGGAGTGGAGGCGGCCGAGCGCGCCGGGGTGCCCGCCTTCCTGGAGACCTCCGCGCCCCGCAAC
CTCCCCTTCTACGAGCGGCTCGGCTTCACCGTCACCGCCGACGTCGAGGTGCCCGAAGGACCGCGCACCT
GGTGCATGACCCGCAAGCCCGGTGCCAGTTAACGAATTCTAGATCTTGAGACAAATGGCAGTATTCATCC
ACAATTTTAAAAGAAAAGGGGGGATTGGGGGGTACAGTGCAGGGGAAAGAATAGTAGACATAATAGCAAC
AGACATACAAACTAAAGAATTACAAAAACAAATTACAAAAATTCAAAATTTTCGGGTTTATTACAGGGAC
AGCAGAGATCCACTTTGGCGCCGGCTCGAGGCCTGCAGGTGCAAAGATGGATAAAGTTTTAAACAGAGAG
GAATCTTTGCAGCTAATGGACCTTCTAGGTCTTGAAAGGAGTGGGAATTGGCTCCGGTGCCCGTCAGTGG
GCAGAGCGCACATCGCCCACAGTCCCCGAGAAGTTGGGGGGAGGGGTCGGCAATTGAACCGGTGCCTAGA
GAAGGTGGCGCGGGGTAAACTGGGAAAGTGATGTCGTGTACTGGCTCCGCCTTTTTCCCGAGGGTGGGGG
AGAACCGTATATAAGTGCAGTAGTCGCCGTGAACGTTCTTTTTCGCAACGGGTTTGCCGCCAGAACACAG
GTAAGTGCCGTGTGTGGTTCCCGCGGGCCTGGCCTCTTTACGGGTTATGGCCCTTGCGTGCCTTGAATTA
CTTCCACCTGGCTGCAGTACGTGATTCTTGATCCCGAGCTTCGGGTTGGAAGTGGGTGGGAGAGTTCGAG
GCCTTGCGCTTAAGGAGCCCCTTCGCCTCGTGCTTGAGTTGAGGCCTGGCCTGGGCGCTGGGGCCGCCGC
GTGCGAATCTGGTGGCACCTTCGCGCCTGTCTCGCTGCTTTCGATAAGTCTCTAGCCATTTAAAATTTTT
GATGACCTGCTGCGACGCTTTTTTTCTGGCAAGATAGTCTTGTAAATGCGGGCCAAGATCTGCACACTGG
TATTTCGGTTTTTGGGGCCGCGGGCGGCGACGGGGCCCGTGCGTCCCAGCGCACATGTTCGGCGAGGCGG
GGCCTGCGAGCGCGGCCACCGAGAATCGGACGGGGGTAGTCTCAAGCTGGCCGGCCTGCTCTGGTGCCTG
GCCTCGCGCCGCCGTGTATCGCCCCGCCCTGGGCGGCAAGGCTGGCCCGGTCGGCACCAGTTGCGTGAGC
GGAAAGATGGCCGCTTCCCGGCCCTGCTGCAGGGAGCTCAAAATGGAGGACGCGGCGCTCGGGAGAGCGG
GCGGGTGAGTCACCCACACAAAGGAAAAGGGCCTTTCCGTCCTCAGCCGTCGCTTCATGTGACTCCACGG
AGTACCGGGCGCCGTCCAGGCACCTCGATTAGTTCTCGAGCTTTTGGAGTACGTCGTCTTTAGGTTGGGG
GGAGGGGTTTTATGCGATGGAGTTTCCCCACACTGAGTGGGTGGAGACTGAAGTTAGGCCAGCTTGGCAC
TTGATGTAATTCTCCTTGGAATTTGCCCTTTTTGAGTTTGGATCTTGGTTCATTCTCAAGCCTCAGACAG
TGGTTCAAAGTTTTTTTCTTCCATTTCAGGTGTCGTGAGGCTAGCATCGATTGATCAACAAGTTTGTACA
AAAAAGTTGGCACCATGGATGGATTTTATGACCAGCAAGTGCCTTACATGGTCACCAATAGTCAGCGTGG
GAGAAATTGTAACGAGAAACCAACAAATGTCAGGAAAAGAAAATTCATTAACAGAGATCTGGCTCATGAT
TCAGAAGAACTCTTTCAAGATCTAAGTCAATTACAGGAAACATGGCTTGCAGAAGCTCAGGTACCTGACA
ATGATGAGCAGTTTGTACCAGACTATCAGGCTGAAAGTTTGGCTTTTCATGGCCTGCCACTGAAAATCAA
GAAAGAACCCCACAGTCCATGTTCAGAAATCAGCTCTGCCTGCAGTCAAGAACAGCCCTTTAAATTCAGC
TATGGAGAAAAGTGCCTGTACAATGTCAGTGCCTATGATCAGAAGCCACAAGTGGGAATGAGGCCCTCCA
ACCCCCCCACACCATCCAGCACGCCAGTGTCCCCACTGCATCATGCATCTCCAAACTCAACTCATACACC
GAAACCTGACCGGGCCTTCCCAGCTCACCTCCCTCCATCGCAGTCCATACCAGATAGCAGCTACCCCATG
GACCACAGATTTCGCCGCCAGCTTTCTGAACCCTGTAACTCCTTTCCTCCTTTGCCGACGATGCCAAGGG
AAGGACGTCCTATGTACCAACGCCAGATGTCTGAGCCAAACATCCCCTTCCCACCACAAGGCTTTAAGCA
GGAGTACCACGACCCAGTGTATGAACACAACACCATGGTTGGCAGTGCGGCCAGCCAAAGCTTTCCCCCT
CCTCTGATGATTAAACAGGAACCCAGAGATTTTGCATATGACTCAGAAGTGCCTAGCTGCCACTCCATTT
ATATGAGGCAAGAAGGCTTCCTGGCTCATCCCAGCAGAACAGAAGGCTGTATGTTTGAAAAGGGCCCCAG
GCAGTTTTATGATGACACCTGTGTTGTCCCAGAAAAATTCGATGGAGACATCAAACAAGAGCCAGGAATG
TATCGGGAAGGACCCACATACCAACGGCGAGGATCACTTCAGCTCTGGCAGTTTTTGGTAGCTCTTCTGG
ATGACCCTTCAAATTCTCATTTTATTGCCTGGACTGGTCGAGGCATGGAATTTAAACTGATTGAGCCTGA
AGAGGTGGCCCGACGTTGGGGCATTCAGAAAAACAGGCCAGCTATGAACTATGATAAACTTAGCCGTTCA
CTCCGCTATTACTATGAGAAAGGAATTATGCAAAAGGTGGCTGGAGAGAGATATGTCTACAAGTTTGTGT
GTGATCCAGAAGCCCTTTTCTCCATGGCCTTTCCAGATAATCAGCGTCCACTGCTGAAGACAGACATGGA
ACGTCACATCAACGAGGAGGACACAGTGCCTCTTTCTCACTTTGATGAGAGCATGGCCTACATGCCGGAA
GGGGGCTGCTGCAACCCCCACCCCTACAACGAAGGCTACGTGTATTTGCCAACTTTCTTGTACAAAGTGG
TTGATATCGGTAAGCCTATCCCTAACCCTCTCCTCGGTCTCGATTCTACGTAGTAATGAACTAGTCCGTA
ACTTGAAAGTATTTCGATTTCTTGGCTTTATATATCTTGTGGAAAGGACGACACAGGTTACAGTGGTGTT
CAGCCACGCGTTAAGTCGACAATCAACCTCTGGATTACAAAATTTGTGAAAGATTGACTGGTATTCTTAA
CTATGTTGCTCCTTTTACGCTATGTGGATACGCTGCTTTAATGCCTTTGTATCATGCTATTGCTTCCCGT
ATGGCTTTCATTTTCTCCTCCTTGTATAAATCCTGGTTGCTGTCTCTTTATGAGGAGTTGTGGCCCGTTG
TCAGGCAACGTGGCGTGGTGTGCACTGTGTTTGCTGACGCAACCCCCACTGGTTGGGGCATTGCCACCAC
CTGTCAGCTCCTTTCCGGGACTTTCGCTTTCCCCCTCCCTATTGCCACGGCGGAACTCATCGCCGCCTGC
CTTGCCCGCTGCTGGACAGGGGCTCGGCTGTTGGGCACTGACAATTCCGTGGTGTTGTCGGGGAAATCAT
CGTCCTTTCCTTGGCTGCTCGCCTGTGTTGCCACCTGGATTCTGCGCGGGACGTCCTTCTGCTACGTCCC
TTCGGCCCTCAATCCAGCGGACCTTCCTTCCCGCGGCCTGCTGCCGGCTCTGCGGCCTCTTCCGCGTCTT
CGCCTTCGCCCTCAGACGAGTCGGATCTCCCTTTGGGCCGCCTCCCCGCGTCGACTTTAAGACCAATGAC
TTACAAGGCAGCTGTAGATCTTAGCCACTTTTTAAAAGAAAAGGGGGGACTGGAAGGGCTAATTCACTCC
CAACGAAGACAAGATCTGCTTTTTGCTTGTACTGGGTCTCTCTGGTTAGACCAGATCTGAGCCTGGGAGC
TCTCTGGCTAACTAGGGAACCCACTGCTTAAGCCTCAATAAAGCTTGCCTTGAGTGCTTCAAGTAGTGTG
TGCCCGTCTGTTGTGTGACTCTGGTAACTAGAGATCCCTCAGACCCTTTTAGTCAGTGTGGAAAATCTCT
AGCAGTACGTATAGTAGTTCATGTCATCTTATTATTCAGTATTTATAACTTGCAAAGAAATGAATATCAG
AGAGTGAGAGGAACTTGTTTATTGCAGCTTATAATGGTTACAAATAAAGCAATAGCATCACAAATTTCAC
AAATAAAGCATTTTTTTCACTGCATTCTAGTTGTGGTTTGTCCAAACTCATCAATGTATCTTATCATGTC
TGGCTCTAGCTATCCCGCCCCTAACTCCGCCCATCCCGCCCCTAACTCCGCCCAGTTCCGCCCATTCTCC
GCCCCATGGCTGACTAATTTTTTTTATTTATGCAGAGGCCGAGGCCGCCTCGGCCTCTGAGCTATTCCAG
AAGTAGTGAGGAGGCTTTTTTGGAGGCCTAGGGACGTACCCAATTCGCCCTATAGTGAGTCGTATTACGC
GCGCTCACTGGCCGTCGTTTTACAACGTCGTGACTGGGAAAACCCTGGCGTTACCCAACTTAATCGCCTT
GCAGCACATCCCCCTTTCGCCAGCTGGCGTAATAGCGAAGAGGCCCGCACCGATCGCCCTTCCCAACAGT
TGCGCAGCCTGAATGGCGAATGGG
[124 nt withheld, positions 7235-7358]
C
[91 nt withheld, positions 7360-7450]
A
[49 nt withheld, positions 7452-7500]
CCTTTGACGTTGGAGTCCACGTTCTTT
[37 nt withheld, positions 7528-7564]
ACCCTATCTCGGTCTATTCTTTTGATTTATAAGGGATTTTGCCGATTTCGGCCTATTGGTTAAAAAATGA
GCTGATTTAACAAAAATTTAACGCGAATTTTAACAAAATATTAACGCTTACAATTTAGGTGGCACTTTTC
GGGGAAATGTGCGCGGAACCCCTATTTGTTTATTTTTCTAAATACATTCAAATATGTATCCGCTCATGAG
ACAATAACCCTGATAAATGCTTCAATAATATTGAAAAAGGAAGAGTATGAGTATTCAACATTTCCGTGTC
GCCCTTATTCCCTTTTTTGCGGCATTTTGCCTTCCTGTTTTTGCTCACCCAGAAACGCTGGTGAAAGTAA
AAGATGCTGAAGATCAGTTGGGTGCACGAGTGGGTTACATCGAACTGGATCTCAACAGCGGTAAGATCCT
TGAGAGTTTTCGCCCCGAAGAACGTTTTCCAATGATGAGCACTTTTAAAGTTCTGCTATGTGGCGCGGTA
TTATCCCGTATTGACGCCGGGCAAGAGCAACTCGGTCGCCGCATACACTATTCTCAGAATGACTTGGTTG
AGTACTCACCAGTCACAGAAAAGCATCTTACGGATGGCATGACAGTAAGAGAATTATGCAGTGCTGCCAT
AACCATGAGTGATAACACTGCGGCCAACTTACTTCTGACAACGATCGGAGGACCGAAGGAGCTAACCGCT
TTTTTGCACAACATGGGGGATCATGTAACTCGCCTTGATCGTTGGGAACCGGAGCTGAATGAAGCCATAC
CAAACGACGAGCGTGACACCACGATGCCTGTAGCAATGGCAACAACGTTGCGCAAACTATTAACTGGCGA
ACTACTTACTCTAGCTTCCCGGCAACAATTAATAGACTGGATGGAGGCGGATAAAGTTGCAGGACCACTT
CTGCGCTCGGCCCTTCCGGCTGGCTGGTTTATTGCTGATAAATCTGGAGCCGGTGAGCGTGGGTCTCGCG
GTATCATTGCAGCACTGGGGCCAGATGGTAAGCCCTCCCGTATCGTAGTTATCTACACGACGGGGAGTCA
GGCAACTATGGATGAACGAAATAGACAGATCGCTGAGATAGGTGCCTCACTGATTAAGCATTGGTAACTG
TCAGACCAAGTTTACTCATATATACTTTAGATTGATTTAAAACTTCATTTTTAATTTAAAAGGATCTAGG
TGAAGATCCTTTTTGATAATCTCATGACCAAAATCCCTTAACGTGAGTTTTCGTTCCACTGAGCGTCAGA
CCCCGTAGAAAAGATCAAAGGATCTTCTTGAGATCCTTTTTTTCTGCGCGTAATCTGCTGCTTGCAAACA
AAAAAACCACCGCTACCAGCGGTGGTTTGTTTGCCGGATCAAGAGCTACCAACTCTTTTTCCGAAGGTAA
CTGGCTTCAGCAGAGCGCAGATACCAAATACTGTTCTTCTAGTGTAGCCGTAGTTAGGCCACCACTTCAA
GAACTCTGTAGCACCGCCTACATACCTCGCTCTGCTAATCCTGTTACCAGTGGCTGCTGCCAGTGGCGAT
AAGTCGTGTCTTACCGGGTTGGACTCAAGACGATAGTTACCGGATAAGGCGCAGCGGTCGGGCTGAACGG
GGGGTTCGTGCACACAGCCCAGCTTGGAGCGAACGACCTACACCGAACTGAGATACCTACAGCGTGAGCT
ATGAGAAAGCGCCACGCTTCCCGAAGGGAGAAAGGCGGACAGGTATCCGGTAAGCGGCAGGGTCGGAACA
GGAGAGCGCACGAGGGAGCTTCCAGGGGGAAACGCCTGGTATCTTTATAGTCCTGTCGGGTTTCGCCACC
TCTGACTTGAGCGTCGATTTTTGTGATGCTCGTCAGGGGGGCGGAGCCTATGGAAAAACGCCAGCAACGC
GGCCTTTTTACGGTTCCTGGCCTTTTGCTGGCCTTTTGCTCACATGTTCTTTCCTGCGTTATCCCCTGAT
TCTGTGGATAACCGTATTACCGCCTTTGAGTGAGCTGATACCGCTCGCCGCAGCCGAACGACCGAGCGCA
GCGAGTCAGTGAGCGAGGAAGCGGAAGAGCGCCCAATACGCAAACCGCCTCTCCCCGCGCGTTGGCCGAT
TCATTAATGCAGCTGGCACGACAGGTTTCCCGACTGGAAAGCGGGCAGTGAGCGCAACGCAATTAATGTG
AGTTAGCTCACTCATTAGGCACCCCAGGCTTTACACTTTATGCTTCCGGCTCGTATGTTGTGTGGAATTG
TGAGCGGATAACAATTTCACACAGGAAACAGCTATGACCATGATTACGCCAAGCGCGCAATTAACCCTCA
CTAAAGGGAACAAAAGCTGGAGCTGCAAGC
Features (pLannotate 1.2.2; 34 found; start..end, strand, type, name):
      5..231     +  promoter       RSV promoter: Rous sarcoma virus enhancer/promoter
    232..412     +  LTR            5' LTR (truncated): truncated 5' long terminal repeat (LTR) from HIV-1
    459..584     +  misc_feature   HIV-1 Ψ: packaging signal of human immunodeficiency virus type 1
    568..931     +  CDS            HIV-1 gag (fragment): gag protein from human immunodeficiency virus 1; gag
   1077..1310    +  misc_feature   RRE: The Rev response element (RRE) of HIV-1 allows for Rev-dependent mRNA export from the nucleus to the cytoplasm.
   1687..1713    +  CDS            Rev (fragment): human immunodeficiency virus 1 (HIV-1) Rev protein; rev; enhances nuclear export of unspliced and incompletely spliced viral mRNAs
   1720..1743    +  promoter       SV40 promoter (fragment): SV40 early promoter
   1744..1815    +  promoter       SV40 promoter (fragment): SV40 enhancer and early promoter
   1839..1974    +  rep_origin     SV40 ori: SV40 origin of replication
   2020..2616    +  CDS            PuroR (fragment): puromycin N-acetyltransferase; pac from Streptomyces; confers resistance to puromycin
   2665..2782    +  misc_feature   cPPT/CTS: central polypurine tract and central termination sequence of HIV-1
   2847..2913    +  CDS            small t antigen (fragment): SV40 (simian virus 40) small t antigen
   2920..4098    +  promoter       EF-1α promoter: strong constitutive promoter for human elongation factor EF-1α
   4119..4136    +  protein_bind   attB1 (fragment): mutant version of attB; core recombination site for the Gateway® BP reaction BP Clonase™
   4145..5575    +  CDS            ETV1: ETV1_HUMAN - Also known as ER81. Experimental evidence at protein level: Swiss-Prot protein existence level 1. Transcriptional activator that binds to DNA sequences containing the consensus pentanucleotide 5'-CGGA[AT]-3'. From Homo sapiens (Human).
   5583..5600    -  protein_bind   attB2 (fragment): mutant version of attB; core recombination site for the Gateway® BP reaction BP Clonase™
   5609..5650    +  CDS            V5 tag: epitope tag from simian virus 5
   5666..5719    +  promoter       U6 promoter (fragment): RNA polymerase III promoter for human U6 snRNA
   5761..6349    +  misc_feature   WPRE: woodchuck hepatitis virus posttranscriptional regulatory element
   6400..6419    +  misc_feature   cPPT/CTS (fragment): central polypurine tract and central termination sequence of HIV-1
   6421..6654    +  LTR            3' LTR (ΔU3): self-inactivating 3' long terminal repeat (LTR) from HIV-1
   6732..6853    +  polyA_signal   SV40 poly(A) signal: SV40 polyadenylation signal
   6893..7028    +  rep_origin     SV40 ori: SV40 origin of replication
   7049..7067    -  promoter       T7 promoter: promoter for bacteriophage T7 RNA polymerase
   7075..7230    +  CDS            lacZα (fragment): LacZα fragment of β-galactosidase; lacZ fragment
   7235..7663    +  rep_origin     f1 ori (sequence partly withheld): f1 bacteriophage origin of replication; arrow indicates direction of (+) strand synthesis
   7716..7820    +  promoter       AmpR promoter: bla
   7821..8681    +  CDS            AmpR: β-lactamase; bla; confers resistance to ampicillin, carbenicillin, and related antibiotics
   8852..9440    +  rep_origin     ori: high-copy-number ColE1/pMB1/pBR322/pUC origin of replication
   9623..9715    +  CDS            lacI (fragment): lac repressor; lacI; The lac repressor binds to the lac operator to inhibit transcription in E. coli. This inhibition can be relieved by adding lactose or isopropyl-β-D-thiogalactopyranoside (IPTG).
   9728..9749    +  protein_bind   CAP binding site: CAP binding activates transcription in the presence of cAMP. E. coli catabolite activator protein
   9764..9794    +  promoter       lac promoter: promoter for the E. coli lac operon
   9802..9818    +  protein_bind   lac operator: The lac repressor binds to the lac operator to inhibit transcription in E. coli. This inhibition can be relieved by adding lactose or isopropyl-β-D-thiogalactopyranoside (IPTG). lac repressor encoded by lacI
   9863..9881    +  promoter       T3 promoter: promoter for bacteriophage T3 RNA polymerase
