[The description below was written by a language model from this plasmid's Addgene catalogue record and pLannotate feature annotations shown in this document.]
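Description:
TFORF3461 is a third-generation-style, self-inactivating lentiviral expression plasmid built on the pLX_TRC317 backbone. It carries the human transcription factor ETV1 (also known as ER81), an ETS-family transcriptional activator, as one member of a barcoded transcription factor ORF collection. In bacteria it is maintained by a high-copy ColE1/pUC-type origin and selected with ampicillin through the AmpR β-lactamase gene. An f1 origin and remnants of a lac/lacZα cloning region flanked by T7 and T3 promoters are also present in the backbone. The depositor notes that the plasmid can recombine, as is common for LTR-containing vectors.

The viral portion begins with an RSV promoter driving a truncated HIV-1 5' LTR, followed by the Ψ packaging signal, a gag fragment and the RRE. It ends in a ΔU3 3' LTR with a downstream SV40 polyadenylation signal. Packaging functions must therefore be supplied in trans, and the integrated provirus lacks LTR promoter activity. Within the transfer cassette, an SV40 early promoter drives puromycin N-acetyltransferase for selecting transduced mammalian cells, and a cPPT/CTS element aids nuclear import. Downstream, the EF-1α promoter expresses the ETV1 ORF, which was inserted by Gateway recombination and is flanked by attB1 and attB2 sites. The ORF reads through into a C-terminal V5 epitope tag for detection, and a WPRE follows to enhance transcript stability and expression.

According to the record, each construct in the collection also carries a unique 24-bp barcode, although this is not annotated as a feature in the table. The barcode allows the overexpressed factor to be identified in pooled screens, such as those aimed at directed differentiation.
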