Addgene plasmid #144937: TFORF3461
Purpose: Lentiviral vector for overexpressing transcription factor ORFs with unique 24-bp barcodes. Barcodes facilitate identification of transcription factors in pooled screens.
Depositing lab: Feng Zhang. Depositing organization: Broad Institute. Publication: A transcription factor atlas of directed differentiation. Joung J, Ma S, Tay T, Geiger-Schuller KR, Kirchgatterer PC, Verdine VK, Guo B, Arias-Garcia MA, Allen WE, Singh A, Kuksenko O, Abudayyeh OO, Gootenberg JS, Fu Z, Macrae RK, Buenrostro JD, Regev A, Zhang F. Cell. 2023 Jan 5;186(1):209-229.e26. doi: 10.1016/j.cell.2022.11.026. PubMed 36608654.
Backbone
  Vector backbone: pLX_TRC317
  Backbone manufacturer: Broad Institute Genetic Perturbation Platform
  Backbone size w/o insert (bp): 8264
  Vector type: Mammalian Expression, Lentiviral
  Selectable markers: Puromycin
Growth in bacteria
  Bacterial resistance: Ampicillin, 100 μg/mL
  Growth temperature: 37°C
  Growth strain: NEB Stable
  Copy number: High Copy
Gene/Insert
  Gene/Insert name: ETV1
  Species: H. sapiens (human)
  Insert size (bp): 1640
  Entrez Gene: ETV1 (a.k.a. ER81)
  Promoter: EF1a
  Tag / fusion protein: V5 (C terminal on insert)
  Cloning method: Gateway Cloning
  Sequencing primers: 5′ GGGTGGAGACTGAAGTTAGGCCAG; 3′ CACATAGCGTAAAAGGAGCAACATAG
Resource information
  A portion of this plasmid was derived from a plasmid made by: Broad Institute Genetic Perturbation Platform
Terms and licenses: Academic/Nonprofit Terms; Industry Terms: Not Available to Industry
Depositor comments: NM_004956.4 Please test multiple small colonies in case of plasmid recombination. To make this collection available in a timely manner, a portion of this collection was not fully sequenced by Addgene. If an Addgene verified full plasmid sequence is not available, please contact us prior to placing an order to request the full sequence.
How to cite: TFORF3461 was a gift from Feng Zhang (Addgene plasmid # 144937 ; http://n2t.net/addgene:144937 ; RRID:Addgene_144937)
