>Addgene plasmid #144937 | TFORF3461 | depositor partial sequence | sequence record 286926 | Insert
ATCGATTGATCAACAAGTTTGTACAAAAAAGTTGGCACCATGGATGGATTTTATGACCAGCAAGTGCCTT
ACATGGTCACCAATAGTCAGCGTGGGAGAAATTGTAACGAGAAACCAACAAATGTCAGGAAAAGAAAATT
CATTAACAGAGATCTGGCTCATGATTCAGAAGAACTCTTTCAAGATCTAAGTCAATTACAGGAAACATGG
CTTGCAGAAGCTCAGGTACCTGACAATGATGAGCAGTTTGTACCAGACTATCAGGCTGAAAGTTTGGCTT
TTCATGGCCTGCCACTGAAAATCAAGAAAGAACCCCACAGTCCATGTTCAGAAATCAGCTCTGCCTGCAG
TCAAGAACAGCCCTTTAAATTCAGCTATGGAGAAAAGTGCCTGTACAATGTCAGTGCCTATGATCAGAAG
CCACAAGTGGGAATGAGGCCCTCCAACCCCCCCACACCATCCAGCACGCCAGTGTCCCCACTGCATCATG
CATCTCCAAACTCAACTCATACACCGAAACCTGACCGGGCCTTCCCAGCTCACCTCCCTCCATCGCAGTC
CATACCAGATAGCAGCTACCCCATGGACCACAGATTTCGCCGCCAGCTTTCTGAACCCTGTAACTCCTTT
CCTCCTTTGCCGACGATGCCAAGGGAAGGACGTCCTATGTACCAACGCCAGATGTCTGAGCCAAACATCC
CCTTCCCACCACAAGGCTTTAAGCAGGAGTACCACGACCCAGTGTATGAACACAACACCATGGTTGGCAG
TGCGGCCAGCCAAAGCTTTCCCCCTCCTCTGATGATTAAACAGGAACCCAGAGATTTTGCATATGACTCA
GAAGTGCCTAGCTGCCACTCCATTTATATGAGGCAAGAAGGCTTCCTGGCTCATCCCAGCAGAACAGAAG
GCTGTATGTTTGAAAAGGGCCCCAGGCAGTTTTATGATGACACCTGTGTTGTCCCAGAAAAATTCGATGG
AGACATCAAACAAGAGCCAGGAATGTATCGGGAAGGACCCACATACCAACGGCGAGGATCACTTCAGCTC
TGGCAGTTTTTGGTAGCTCTTCTGGATGACCCTTCAAATTCTCATTTTATTGCCTGGACTGGTCGAGGCA
TGGAATTTAAACTGATTGAGCCTGAAGAGGTGGCCCGACGTTGGGGCATTCAGAAAAACAGGCCAGCTAT
GAACTATGATAAACTTAGCCGTTCACTCCGCTATTACTATGAGAAAGGAATTATGCAAAAGGTGGCTGGA
GAGAGATATGTCTACAAGTTTGTGTGTGATCCAGAAGCCCTTTTCTCCATGGCCTTTCCAGATAATCAGC
GTCCACTGCTGAAGACAGACATGGAACGTCACATCAACGAGGAGGACACAGTGCCTCTTTCTCACTTTGA
TGAGAGCATGGCCTACATGCCGGAAGGGGGCTGCTGCAACCCCCACCCCTACAACGAAGGCTACGTGTAT
TTGCCAACTTTCTTGTACAAAGTGGTTGATATCGGTAAGCCTATCCCTAACCCTCTCCTCGGTCTCGATT
CTACGTAGTAATGAACTAGTCCGTAACTTGAAAGTATTTCGATTTCTTGGCTTTATATATCTTGTGGAAA
GGACGACACAGGTTACAGTGGTGTTCAGCC
