>Addgene plasmid #144937 | TFORF3461 | depositor partial sequence | sequence record 286927 | Barcode
CACAGGTTACAGTGGTGTTCAGCC
